Addgene plasmid #153156: Flag-FOXD4L5
Purpose: Expression of Flag tagged human FOXD4L5 in mammalian cells
Depositing lab: Stefan Koch. Depositing organization: Linkopings Universitet. Publication: A uniform expression library for the exploration of FOX transcription factor biology. Moparthi L, Koch S. Differentiation. 2020 Sep - Oct;115:30-36. doi: 10.1016/j.diff.2020.08.002. Epub 2020 Aug 20. PubMed 32858261.
Backbone
  Vector backbone: pCS2+ N-flag
  Backbone size w/o insert (bp): 4131
  Vector type: Mammalian Expression
Growth in bacteria
  Bacterial resistance: Ampicillin, 100 μg/mL
  Growth temperature: 37°C
  Growth strain: DH5alpha
  Copy number: High Copy
Gene/Insert
  Gene/Insert name: human FOXD4L5
  Species: H. sapiens (human)
  Insert size (bp): 1379
  Entrez Gene: FOXD4L5 (a.k.a. bA15J10.2)
  Promoter: CMV IE98
  Tag / fusion protein: Flag (N terminal on backbone)
  Cloning method: Restriction Enzyme; 5′ cloning site EcoRI (not destroyed); 3′ cloning site XhoI (not destroyed)
  Sequencing primers: 5′ SP6; 3′ EBV-rev
Terms and licenses: Academic/Nonprofit Terms; Industry Terms: Not Available to Industry
How to cite: Flag-FOXD4L5 was a gift from Stefan Koch (Addgene plasmid # 153156 ; http://n2t.net/addgene:153156 ; RRID:Addgene_153156)
