[The description below was written by a language model from this plasmid's Addgene catalogue record and pLannotate feature annotations shown in this document.]
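Description:
Flag-FOXD4L5 is a mammalian expression plasmid built on the pCS2+ N-flag backbone, carrying the human forkhead-box transcription factor FOXD4L5 as an N-terminally Flag-tagged fusion. The roughly 1.4 kb insert was placed between EcoRI and XhoI sites, both of which are retained, downstream of a backbone-encoded Flag epitope. The full sequence is about 5.5 kb. Automated annotation labels the open reading frame as FOXD4L4 rather than FOXD4L5. This probably reflects the close similarity among members of the FOXD4-like paralogue family, and the catalogue entry identifies the gene as FOXD4L5. The annotated Flag feature is scored only as a fragment, immediately upstream of the coding sequence.

Transcription in mammalian cells is driven by the simian cytomegalovirus immediate-early enhancer/promoter typical of pCS2+ vectors (annotated as CMV IE94, although the catalogue field reads "IE98") and is terminated by an SV40 polyadenylation signal. An SP6 promoter lies between the CMV promoter and the tagged coding sequence, so sense RNA could in principle be made by in vitro transcription, and T7 (partial) and T3 promoters sit on the opposite strand downstream of the insert. Propagation in E. coli relies on a high-copy ColE1/pUC-type origin with ampicillin selection through β-lactamase. An f1 origin and residual lac promoter/operator, lacI and lacZα fragments are carried over from the parental cloning vector. No mammalian selection marker is annotated, which suits the plasmid to transient transfection. It belongs to a uniform library of tagged FOX transcription factor constructs, and is intended for expressing and detecting FOXD4L5 through its Flag epitope in studies of FOX protein function.
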