Features (pLannotate 1.2.2; 16 found; start..end, strand, type, name):
     35..53      +  promoter       SP6 promoter: promoter for bacteriophage SP6 RNA polymerase
     94..110     +  CDS            FLAG (fragment): FLAG® epitope tag, followed by an enterokinase cleavage site
    139..1380    +  CDS            FOXD4L4: FX4L4_HUMAN - Also known as FOXD4B Experimental evidence at protein level: Swiss-Prot protein existence level 1. From Homo sapiens (Human).
   1533..1550    -  promoter       T7 promoter (fragment): promoter for bacteriophage T7 RNA polymerase
   1555..1689    -  polyA_signal   SV40 poly(A) signal: SV40 polyadenylation signal
   1802..1820    -  promoter       T3 promoter: promoter for bacteriophage T3 RNA polymerase
   1865..1881    -  protein_bind   lac operator: The lac repressor binds to the lac operator to inhibit transcription in E. coli. This inhibition can be relieved by adding lactose or isopropyl-β-D-thiogalactopyranoside (IPTG). lac repressor encoded by lacI
   1889..1919    -  promoter       lac promoter: promoter for the E. coli lac operon
   1934..1955    -  protein_bind   CAP binding site: CAP binding activates transcription in the presence of cAMP. E. coli catabolite activator protein
   1968..2060    -  CDS            lacI (fragment): lac repressor; lacI; The lac repressor binds to the lac operator to inhibit transcription in E. coli. This inhibition can be relieved by adding lactose or isopropyl-β-D-thiogalactopyranoside (IPTG).
   2243..2831    -  rep_origin     ori: high-copy-number ColE1/pMB1/pBR322/pUC origin of replication
   3002..3862    -  CDS            AmpR: β-lactamase; bla; confers resistance to ampicillin, carbenicillin, and related antibiotics
   3863..3967    -  promoter       AmpR promoter: bla
   4020..4448    -  rep_origin     f1 ori (sequence partly withheld): f1 bacteriophage origin of replication; arrow indicates direction of (+) strand synthesis
   4453..4519    -  CDS            lacZα (fragment): LacZα fragment of β-galactosidase; lacZ fragment
   4526..5503    +  promoter       CMV IE94 promoter: enhancer/promoter region of simian cytomegalovirus major immediate early transcription unit IE94
>Addgene plasmid #153156 | Flag-FOXD4L5 | addgene full sequence | sequence record 299712 | Addgene NGS Result
CGCCATTCTGCCTGGGGACGTCGGAGCAAGCTTGATTTAGGTGACACTATAGAATACAAGCTACTTGTTC
TTTTTGCAGGATCAGCCACCATGGATTACAAGGACGACGACGATAAGGGATCCCATCGATTCGAATTCAA
CTTGCCAAGAGCTGAGCGCCCTCGCTCCACACCGCAGCGCAGCCTCCGGGACTCCGATGGGGAAGACGGT
AAAATCGATGTCCTGGGAGAGGAGGAAGATGAAGACGAGGTGGAAGACGAGGAGGAGGAGGCGAGACAGC
AGTTCCTAGAGCAGTCGCTCCAGCCGGGGCTGCAGGTGGCCCGGTGGGGCGGGGTTGCGCTTCCCCGAGA
GCACATCGAGGGCGGCGGCGGCCCGAGTGACCCTTCAGAGTTTGGCACCAAGTTCAGGGCACCGCCAAGG
TCTGCGGCGGCCTCTGAAGATGCCCGGCAGCCGGCAAAGCCCCCCTACTCGTACATCGCGCTCATCACCA
TGGCCATCCTGCAAAACCCGCACAAGCGCCTCACGCTCAGCGGCATCTGCGCCTTCATTAGTGGCCGCTT
CCCATACTACCGCCGCAAGTTCCCCGCCTGGCAGAACAGCATCCGCCACAACCTCTCGCTGAACGACTGC
TTCGTTAAGATCCCCCGCGAGCCGGGCCACCCAGGCAAGGGCAACTACTGGAGCCTGGACCCCGCCTCCC
AGGACATGTTCGACAATGGCAGCTTTCTCCGGCGTAGGAAGCGTTTCAAGCGCCACCAACTGACCCCGGG
AGCCCACCTGCCCCACCCCTTCCCTCTACCTGCTGCACACGCCGCCCTGCACAACCCCCACCCAGGCCCT
CTGCTTGGGGCCCCTGCCCCGCCGCAGCCAGTCCCGGGGGCCTACCCCAACACCGCCCCCGGGAGACGCC
CTTACGCTCTGCTGCACCCGCATCCTCTTCGCTACCTACTGCTCTCGGCCCCCGTCTATGCCGGGGCACC
GAAGAAAGCAGAAGGCGCGGACCTGGCGACCCCGGCACCCTTCCCGTGCTGCAGCCCTCACTTGGTCCTC
AGCCTTGGGAGGAGGGCAAGGGTCTGGCGTCGCCACCGGGAGGCGGATGCATCTCTTTCAGCATTGAGAG
TATTATGCAAGGGGTCAGGGGAGCGGGTACAGGGGCTGCGCAGAGTTTGTCCCCGACCGCGTGGAGCTAC
TGCCACCTGCTCCAGCGACCATCAAGCCTGTTGCATCCCCAAACCGCTGCCCCTTTGCTGCAAGTGTCCG
CCGCCGCTGCTGCTCGGACAATTTTGCAGCAATAGCAGCAGCATCAGGAGGACTGCGCCAACGGCTGCGC
TCCCACCAAGGGCGCGGTGCTGGGCGGGCACCTGTCGGCCTCGTCGGCGCTGAGGTATCAGGCAGTGGCG
GAGGGCTCTAGGCTGACATCGCTGGCTGCCCCTTTGGGCGGAGAGGGGACCTCACCAGTTTTTTTAGTAT
CGCCCACGCCCAGTTCCCTGGCCAACTCCGCAGGGCCCTCCTAGAGCCTCGAGCCTCTAGAACTATAGTG
AGTCGTATTACGTAGATCCAGACATGATAAGATACATTGATGAGTTTGGACAAACCACAACTAGAATGCA
GTGAAAAAAATGCTTTATTTGTGAAATTTGTGATGCTATTGCTTTATTTGTAACCATTATAAGCTGCAAT
AAACAAGTTAACAACAACAATTGCATTCATTTTATGTTTCAGGTTCAGGGGGAGGTGTGGGAGGTTTTTT
AATTCGCGGCCGCGGCGCCAATGCATTGGGCCCGGTACCCAGCTTTTGTTCCCTTTAGTGAGGGTTAATT
GCGCGCTTGGCGTAATCATGGTCATAGCTGTTTCCTGTGTGAAATTGTTATCCGCTCACAATTCCACACA
ACATACGAGCCGGGAGCATAAAGTGTAAAGCCTGGGGTGCCTAATGAGTGAGCTAACTCACATTAATTGC
GTTGCGCTCACTGCCCGCTTTCCAGTCGGGAAACCTGTCGTGCCAGCTGCATTAATGAATCGGCCAACGC
GCGGGGAGAGGCGGTTTGCGTATTGGGCGCTCTTCCGCTTCCTCGCTCACTGACTCGCTGCGCTCGGTCG
TTCGGCTGCGGCGAGCGGTATCAGCTCACTCAAAGGCGGTAATACGGTTATCCACAGAATCAGGGGATAA
CGCAGGAAAGAACATGTGAGCAAAAGGCCAGCAAAAGGCCAGGAACCGTAAAAAGGCCGCGTTGCTGGCG
TTTTTCCATAGGCTCCGCCCCCCTGACGAGCATCACAAAAATCGACGCTCAAGTCAGAGGTGGCGAAACC
CGACAGGACTATAAAGATACCAGGCGTTTCCCCCTGGAAGCTCCCTCGTGCGCTCTCCTGTTCCGACCCT
GCCGCTTACCGGATACCTGTCCGCCTTTCTCCCTTCGGGAAGCGTGGCGCTTTCTCATAGCTCACGCTGT
AGGTATCTCAGTTCGGTGTAGGTCGTTCGCTCCAAGCTGGGCTGTGTGCACGAACCCCCCGTTCAGCCCG
ACCGCTGCGCCTTATCCGGTAACTATCGTCTTGAGTCCAACCCGGTAAGACACGACTTATCGCCACTGGC
AGCAGCCACTGGTAACAGGATTAGCAGAGCGAGGTATGTAGGCGGTGCTACAGAGTTCTTGAAGTGGTGG
CCTAACTACGGCTACACTAGAAGAACAGTATTTGGTATCTGCGCTCTGCTGAAGCCAGTTACCTTCGGAA
AAAGAGTTGGTAGCTCTTGATCCGGCAAACAAACCACCGCTGGTAGCGGTGGTTTTTTTGTTTGCAAGCA
GCAGATTACGCGCAGAAAAAAAGGATCTCAAGAAGATCCTTTGATCTTTTCTACGGGGTCTGACGCTCAG
TGGAACGAAAACTCACGTTAAGGGATTTTGGTCATGAGATTATCAAAAAGGATCTTCACCTAGATCCTTT
TAAATTAAAAATGAAGTTTTAAATCAATCTAAAGTATATATGAGTAAACTTGGTCTGACAGTTACCAATG
CTTAATCAGTGAGGCACCTATCTCAGCGATCTGTCTATTTCGTTCATCCATAGTTGCCTGACTCCCCGTC
GTGTAGATAACTACGATACGGGAGGGCTTACCATCTGGCCCCAGTGCTGCAATGATACCGCGAGACCCAC
GCTCACCGGCTCCAGATTTATCAGCAATAAACCAGCCAGCCGGAAGGGCCGAGCGCAGAAGTGGTCCTGC
AACTTTATCCGCCTCCATCCAGTCTATTAATTGTTGCCGGGAAGCTAGAGTAAGTAGTTCGCCAGTTAAT
AGTTTGCGCAACGTTGTTGCCATTGCTACAGGCATCGTGGTGTCACGCTCGTCGTTTGGTATGGCTTCAT
TCAGCTCCGGTTCCCAACGATCAAGGCGAGTTACATGATCCCCCATGTTGTGCAAAAAAGCGGTTAGCTC
CTTCGGTCCTCCGATCGTTGTCAGAAGTAAGTTGGCCGCAGTGTTATCACTCATGGTTATGGCAGCACTG
CATAATTCTCTTACTGTCATGCCATCCGTAAGATGCTTTTCTGTGACTGGTGAGTACTCAACCAAGTCAT
TCTGAGAATAGTGTATGCGGCGACCGAGTTGCTCTTGCCCGGCGTCAATACGGGATAATACCGCGCCACA
TAGCAGAACTTTAAAAGTGCTCATCATTGGAAAACGTTCTTCGGGGCGAAAACTCTCAAGGATCTTACCG
CTGTTGAGATCCAGTTCGATGTAACCCACTCGTGCACCCAACTGATCTTCAGCATCTTTTACTTTCACCA
GCGTTTCTGGGTGAGCAAAAACAGGAAGGCAAAATGCCGCAAAAAAGGGAATAAGGGCGACACGGAAATG
TTGAATACTCATACTCTTCCTTTTTCAATATTATTGAAGCATTTATCAGGGTTATTGTCTCATGAGCGGA
TACATATTTGAATGTATTTAGAAAAATAAACAAATAGGGGTTCCGCGCACATTTCCCCGAAAAGTGCCAC
CTAAATTGTAAGCGTTAATATTTTGTTAAAATTCGCGTTAAATTTTTGTTAAATCAGCTCATTTTTTAAC
CAATAGGCCGAAATCGGCAAAATCCCTTATAAATCAAAAGAATAGACCGAGATAGGGT
[37 nt withheld, positions 4119-4155]
AAAGAACGTGGACTCCAACGTCAAAGG
[49 nt withheld, positions 4183-4231]
T
[91 nt withheld, positions 4233-4323]
G
[124 nt withheld, positions 4325-4448]
CCCATTCGCCATTCAGGCTGCGCAACTGTTGGGAAGGGCGATCGGTGCGGGCCTCTTCGCTATTACGCCA
GTCGACCGCCAATTCAATATGGCGTATATGGACTCATGCCAATTCAATATGGTGGATCTGGACCTGTGCC
AATTCAATATGGCGTATATGGACTCGTGCCAATTCAATATGGTGGATCTGGACCCCAGCCAATTCAATAT
GGCGGACTTGGCACCATGCCAATTCAATATGGCGGACCTGGCACTGTGCCAACTGGGGAGGGGTCTACTT
GGCACGGTGCCAAGTTTGAGGAGGGGTCTTGGCCCTGTGCCAAGTCCGCCATATTGAATTGGCATGGTGC
CAATAATGGCGGCCATATTGGCTATATGCCAGGATCAATATATAGGCAATATCCAATATGGCCCTATGCC
AATATGGCTATTGGCCAGGTTCAATACTATGTATTGGCCCTATGCCATATAGTATTCCATATATGGGTTT
TCCTATTGACGTAGATAGCCCCTCCCAATGGGCGGTCCCATATACCATATATGGGGCTTCCTAATACCGC
CCATAGCCACTCCCCCATTGACGTCAATGGTCTCTATATATGGTCTTTCCTATTGACGTCATATGGGCGG
TCCTATTGACGTATATGGCGCCTCCCCCATTGACGTCAATTACGGTAAATGGCCCGCCTGGCTCAATGCC
CATTGACGTCAATAGGACCACCCACCATTGACGTCAATGGGATGGCTCATTGCCCATTCATATCCGTTCT
CACGCCCCCTATTGACGTCAATGACGGTAAATGGCCCACTTGGCAGTACATCAATATCTATTAATAGTAA
CTTGGCAAGTACATTACTATTGGAAGTACGCCAGGGTACATTGGCAGTACTCCCATTGACGTCAATGGCG
GTAAATGGCCCGCGATGGCTGCCAAGTACATCCCCATTGACGTCAATGGGGAGGGGCAATGACGCAAATG
GGCGTTCCATTGACGTAAATGGGCGGTAGGCGTGCCTAATGGGAGGTCTATATAAGCAATGCTCGTTTAG
GGAAC
