>Addgene plasmid #153156 | Flag-FOXD4L5 | depositor partial sequence | sequence record 296372 | hFOXD4L5 gene sequence
ATGAACTTGCCAAGAGCTGAGCGCCCTCGCTCCACACCGCAGCGCAGCCTCCGGGACTCCGATGGGGAAG
ACGGTAAAATCGATGTCCTGGGAGAGGAGGAAGATGAAGACGAGGTGGAAGACGAGGAGGAGGAGGCGAG
ACAGCAGTTCCTAGAGCAGTCGCTCCAGCCGGGGCTGCAGGTGGCCCGGTGGGGCGGGGTTGCGCTTCCC
CGAGAGCACATCGAGGGCGGCGGCGGCCCGAGTGACCCTTCAGAGTTTGGCACCAAGTTCAGGGCACCGC
CAAGGTCTGCGGCGGCCTCTGAAGATGCCCGGCAGCCGGCAAAGCCCCCCTACTCGTACATCGCGCTCAT
CACCATGGCCATCCTGCAAAACCCGCACAAGCGCCTCACGCTCAGCGGCATCTGCGCCTTCATTAGTGGC
CGCTTCCCATACTACCGCCGCAAGTTCCCCGCCTGGCAGAACAGCATCCGCCACAACCTCTCGCTGAACG
ACTGCTTCGTTAAGATCCCCCGCGAGCCGGGCCACCCAGGCAAGGGCAACTACTGGAGCCTGGACCCCGC
CTCCCAGGACATGTTCGACAATGGCAGCTTTCTCCGGCGTAGGAAGCGTTTCAAGCGCCACCAACTGACC
CCGGGAGCCCACCTGCCCCACCCCTTCCCTCTACCTGCTGCACACGCCGCCCTGCACAACCCCCACCCAG
GCCCTCTGCTTGGGGCCCCTGCCCCGCCGCAGCCAGTCCCGGGGGCCTACCCCAACACCGCCCCCGGGAG
ACGCCCTTACGCTCTGCTGCACCCGCATCCTCTTCGCTACCTACTGCTCTCGGCCCCCGTCTATGCCGGG
GCACCGAAGAAAGCAGAAGGCGCGGACCTGGCGACCCCGGCACCCTTCCCGTGCTGCAGCCCTCACTTGG
TCCTCAGCCTTGGGAGGAGGGCAAGGGTCTGGCGTCGCCACCGGGAGGCGGATGCATCTCTTTCAGCATT
GAGAGTATTATGCAAGGGGTCAGGGGAGCGGGTACAGGGGCTGCGCAGAGTTTGTCCCCGACCGCGTGGA
GCTACTGCCACCTGCTCCAGCGACCATCAAGCCTGTTGCATCCCCAAACCGCTGCCCCTTTGCTGCAAGT
GTCCGCCGCCGCTGCTGCTCGGACAATTTTGCAGCAATAGCAGCAGCATCAGGAGGACTGCGCCAACGGC
TGCGCTCCCACCAAGGGCGCGGTGCTGGGCGGGCACCTGTCGGCCTCGTCGGCGCTGAGGTATCAGGCAG
TGGCGGAGGGCTCTAGGCTGACATCGCTGGCTGCCCCTTTGGGCGGAGAGGGGACCTCACCAGTTTTTTT
AGTATCGCCCACGCCCAGTTCCCTGGCCAACTCCGCAGGGCCCTCCTAG
